>Addgene plasmid #239735 | pKG2907_pGEEC547_pShip-hPGK-tagBFP-bGH | addgene full sequence | sequence record 475972 | Addgene NGS Result
CGCTCGCTGACTGCAGGTGCCCGTGTCTCAAAATCTCTGATGTTACATTGCACAAGATAAAAATATATCA
TCATGAACAATAAAACTGTCTGCTTACATAAACAGTAATACAAGGGGTGTTATGAGCCATATTCAACGGG
AAACGTCGAGGCCGCGATTAAATTCCAACATGGATGCTGATTTATATGGGTATAAATGGGCTCGCGATAA
TGTCGGGCAATCAGGTGCGACAATCTATCGCTTGTATGGGAAGCCCGATGCGCCAGAGTTGTTTCTGAAA
CATGGCAAAGGTAGCGTTGCCAATGATGTTACAGATGAGATGGTCAGACTAAACTGGCTGACGGAATTTA
TGCCTCTTCCGACCATCAAGCATTTTATCCGTACTCCTGGTGATGCATGGTTACTCACCACTGCGATCCC
CGGAAAAACAGCATTCCAGGTATTAGAAGAATATCCTGATTCAGGTGAAAATATTGTTGATGCGCTGGCA
GTGTTCCTGCGCCGGTTGCATTCGATTCCTGTTTGTAATTGTCCTTTTAACAGCGATCGCGTATTTCGTC
TAGCTCAGGCGCAATCACGAATGAATAACGGTTTGGTTGATGCGAGTGATTTTGATGACGAGCGTAATGG
CTGGCCTGTTGAACAAGTCTGGAAAGAAATGCATAAACTTTTGCCATTCTCACCGGATTCAGTCGTCACT
CATGGTGATTTCTCACTTGATAACCTTATTTTTGACGAGGGGAAATTAATAGGTTGTATTGATGTTGGAC
GAGTCGGAATCGCAGACCGATACCAGGATCTTGCCATCCTATGGAACTGCCTCGGTGAGTTTTCTCCTTC
ATTACAGAAACGGCTTTTTCAAAAATATGGTATTGATAATCCTGATATGAATAAATTGCAGTTTCATTTG
ATGCTCGATGAGTTTTTCTAATCAGAATTGGTTAATTGGTTGTAACATTATTCAGATTGGGCCCCGTTCC
ACTGAGCGTCAGACCCCGTAGAAAAGATCAAAGGATCTTCTTGAGATCCTTTTTTTCTGCGCGTAATCTG
CTGCTTGCAAACAAAAAAACCACCGCTACCAGCGGTGGTTTGTTTGCCGGATCAAGAGCTACCAACTCTT
TTTCCGAAGGTAACTGGCTTCAGCAGAGCGCAGATACCAAATACTGTTCTTCTAGTGTAGCCGTAGTTAG
GCCACCACTTCAAGAACTCTGTAGCACCGCCTACATACCTCGCTCTGCTAATCCTGTTACCAGTGGCTGC
TGCCAGTGGCGATAAGTCGTGTCTTACCGGGTTGGACTCAAGACGATAGTTACCGGATAAGGCGCAGCGG
TCGGGCTGAACGGGGGGTTCGTGCACACAGCCCAGCTTGGAGCGAACGACCTACACCGAACTGAGATACC
TACAGCGTGAGCTATGAGAAAGCGCCACGCTTCCCGAAGGGAGAAAGGCGGACAGGTATCCGGTAAGCGG
CAGGGTCGGAACAGGAGAGCGCACGAGGGAGCTTCCAGGGGGAAACGCCTGGTATCTTTATAGTCCTGTC
GGGTTTCGCCACCTCTGACTTGAGCGTCGATTTTTGTGATGCTCGTCAGGGGGGCGGAGCCTATGGAAAA
ACGCCAGCAACGCGGCCTTTTTACGGTTCCTGGCCTTTTGCTGGCCTTTTGCTCACATGTTCTTTCCTGC
GTTATCCCCTGATTCTGTGGATAACCGTATTACCGCTAGCATGGATCTCGGGGACGTCTAACTACTAAGC
GAGAGTAGGGAACTGCCAGGCATCAAATAAAACGAAAGGCTCAGTCGGAAGACTGGGCCTTTCGTTTTAT
CTGTTGTTTGTCGGTGAACGCTCTCCTGAGTAGGACAAATCCGCCGGGAGCGGATTTGAACGTTGTGAAG
CAACGGCCCGGAGGGTGGCGGGCAGGACGCCCGCCATAAACTGCCAGGCATCAAACTAAGCAGAAGGCCA
TCCTGACGGATGGCCTTTTTGCGTTTCTACAAACTCTTCCTGTTAGTTAGTTACTTAAGCTCGGGCCCAC
CTGCAGTCTACTTACTATAAGGATCCGGGGTTGGGGTTGCGCCTTTTCCAAGGCAGCCCTGGGTTTGCGC
AGGGACGCGGCTGCTCTGGGCGTGGTTCCGGGAAACGCAGCGGCGCCGACCCTGGATCTCGCACATTCTT
CACGTCCGTTCGCAGCGTCACCCGGATCTTCGCCGCTACCCTTGTGGGCCCCCCGGCGACGCTTCCTGCT
CCGCCCCTAAGTCGGGAAGGTTCCTTGCGGTTCGCGGCGTGCCGGACGTGACAAACGGAAGCCGCACGTC
TCACTAGTACCCTCGCAGACGGACAGCGCCAGGGAGCAATGGCAGCGCGCCGACCGCGATGGGCTGTGGC
CAATAGCGGCTGCTCAGCAGGGCGCGCCGAGAGCAGCGGCCGGGAAGGGGCGGTGCGGGAGGCGGGGTGT
GGGGCGGTAGTGTGGGCCCTGTTCCTGCCCGCGCGGTGTTCCGCATTCTGCAAGCCTCCGGAGCGCACGT
CGGCAGTCGGCTCCCTCGTTGACCGAATCACCGACCTCTCTCCCCAGAAATGAGCCACCATGAGCGAGCT
GATTAAGGAGAACATGCACATGAAGCTGTACATGGAGGGCACCGTGGACAACCATCACTTCAAGTGCACA
TCCGAGGGCGAAGGCAAGCCCTACGAGGGCACCCAGACCATGAGAATCAAGGTGGTCGAGGGCGGCCCTC
TCCCCTTCGCCTTCGACATCCTGGCTACTAGCTTCCTCTACGGCAGCAAGACCTTCATCAACCACACCCA
GGGCATCCCCGACTTCTTCAAGCAGTCCTTCCCTGAGGGCTTCACATGGGAGAGAGTCACCACATACGAA
GACGGGGGCGTGCTGACCGCTACCCAGGACACCAGCCTCCAGGACGGCTGCCTCATCTACAACGTCAAGA
TCAGAGGGGTGAACTTCACATCCAACGGCCCTGTGATGCAGAAGAAAACACTCGGCTGGGAGGCCTTCAC
CGAGACGCTGTACCCCGCTGACGGCGGCCTGGAAGGCAGAAACGACATGGCCCTGAAGCTCGTGGGCGGG
AGCCATCTGATCGCAAACATCAAGACCACATATAGATCCAAGAAACCCGCTAAGAACCTCAAGATGCCTG
GCGTCTACTATGTGGACTACAGACTGGAAAGAATCAAGGAGGCCAACAACGAAACGTACGTCGAGCAGCA
CGAGGTGGCAGTGGCCAGATACTGCGACCTCCCTAGCAAACTGGGGCACAAGCTTAATTAACAACGTTGC
ACCTGTGCCTTCTAGTTGCCAGCCATCTGTTGTTTGCCCCTCCCCCGTGCCTTCCTTGACCCTGGAAGGT
GCCACTCCCACTGTCCTTTCCTAATAAAATGAGGAAATTGCATCGCATTGTCTGAGTAGGTGTCATTCTA
TTCTGGGGGGTGGGGTGGGGCAGGACAGCAAGGGGGAGGATTGGGAAGACAATAGCAGGCATGCTGGGGA
TGCGGTGGGCTCTATGG
Features (pLannotate 1.2.2; 7 found; start..end, strand, type, name):
    122..931     +  CDS            KanR: aminoglycoside phosphotransferase; aph(3')-Ia; confers resistance to kanamycin in bacteria or G418 (Geneticin®) in eukaryotes
   1021..1609    +  rep_origin     ori: high-copy-number ColE1/pMB1/pBR322/pUC origin of replication
   1777..1820    -  terminator     rrnB T1 terminator: Escherichia coli rrnB; transcription terminator T1 from the E. coli rrnB gene
   1952..1979    +  terminator     rrnB T2 terminator: transcription terminator T2 from the E. coli rrnB gene
   2057..2567    +  promoter       hPGK promoter: human phosphoglycerate kinase 1 promoter
   2580..3278    +  CDS            TagBFP: TagBFP is a basic (constitutively fluorescent) blue fluorescent protein published in 2008, derived from Entacmaea quadricolor. It is reported to be a very rapidly-maturing monomer with very low acid sensitivity.
   3293..3517    +  polyA_signal   bGH poly(A) signal: bovine growth hormone polyadenylation signal
