[The description below was written by a language model from this plasmid's Addgene catalogue record and pLannotate feature annotations shown in this document.]
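Description:
pKG2907_pGEEC547_pShip-hPGK-tagBFP-bGH is a compact (about 3.5 kb) synthetic-biology plasmid built on the pShip backbone by Golden Gate assembly, carrying a single mammalian transcription unit that expresses the blue fluorescent protein TagBFP. It is propagated in E. coli through a high-copy ColE1/pUC-type origin of replication and selected with kanamycin via an aph(3')-Ia aminoglycoside phosphotransferase gene. Two bacterial transcription terminators, rrnB T1 and rrnB T2, sit between the origin and the expression cassette, an arrangement that typically insulates an insert from read-through transcription arising in the backbone. The feature table shows no viral elements, recombinase sites, episomal maintenance sequences or dedicated mammalian selection cassette, so the plasmid appears suited to delivery by transfection rather than viral packaging, although the record does not state a delivery route.

The payload consists of the human phosphoglycerate kinase 1 (hPGK) promoter, a constitutive promoter active in many mammalian cell types, driving the TagBFP coding sequence, followed by the bovine growth hormone polyadenylation signal for transcript cleavage and polyadenylation. TagBFP is a monomeric, rapidly maturing, acid-tolerant blue fluorescent protein derived from the sea anemone Entacmaea quadricolor. No tags, fusion partners or additional reporters are annotated.

The stated purpose is simply to express TagBFP from the hPGK promoter. The associated work concerns profiling of transcriptional and translational regulation of transgenes, which suggests use as a defined promoter–reporter–terminator unit for measuring or comparing expression, but its specific role in those experiments is not described in the record.
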