Addgene plasmid #239735: pKG2907_pGEEC547_pShip-hPGK-tagBFP-bGH
Purpose: Plasmid expressing tagBFP with the hPGK promoter
Depositing lab: Kate Galloway. Depositing organization: Massachusetts Institute of Technology. Publication: High-resolution profiling reveals coupled transcriptional and translational regulation of transgenes. Peterman EL, Ploessl DS, Love KS, Sanabria V, Daniels RF, Johnstone CP, Godavarti DR, Kabaria SR, Oakes CG, Pai AA, Galloway KE. Nucleic Acids Research, Volume 53, Issue 11, 24 June 2025, gkaf528 10.1093/nar/gkaf528 PubMed 39651241.
Backbone
  Vector backbone: pShip
  Vector type: Synthetic Biology
Growth in bacteria
  Bacterial resistance: Kanamycin, 50 μg/mL
  Growth temperature: 30°C
  Growth strain: NEB Stable
  Copy number: High Copy
Gene/Insert
  Gene/Insert name: tagBFP
  Species: Entacmaea quadricolor
  Cloning method: Golden Gate
Terms and licenses: Academic/Nonprofit Terms; Industry Terms: Not Available to Industry
Depositor comments: Please visit https://doi.org/10.1101/2024.11.26.625483 for bioRxiv preprint.
How to cite: pKG2907_pGEEC547_pShip-hPGK-tagBFP-bGH was a gift from Kate Galloway (Addgene plasmid # 239735 ; http://n2t.net/addgene:239735 ; RRID:Addgene_239735)
